Addgene plasmid #103413: LSB-hsa-miR-30c-1-3p
Purpose: Used to sense miRNA activity using fluorescence based tools. hsa-miR-30c-1-3p target in 3' UTR of of mKate. miRNA activity can be measured by the repression of mKate2 relative to EBFP2 fluorescent proteins . Plasmid is inherently unstable; please see Depositor Comments
Depositing lab: Ron Weiss. Depositing organization: Massachusetts Institute of Technology. Publication: A mixed antagonistic/synergistic miRNA repression model enables accurate predictions of multi-input miRNA sensor activity. Gam JJ, Babb J, Weiss R. Nat Commun. 2018 Jun 22;9(1):2430. doi: 10.1038/s41467-018-04575-0. PubMed 29934631.
Backbone
  Vector backbone: Low Sensor Backbone (LSB)
  Vector type: Mammalian Expression, Synthetic Biology
Growth in bacteria
  Bacterial resistance: Ampicillin and Kanamycin, 100 & 50 μg/mL
  Growth temperature: 30°C
  Growth strain: NEB Stable
  Copy number: High Copy
Gene/Insert
  Gene/Insert name: hsa-miR-30c-1-3p target
  Species: H. sapiens (human)
  Entrez Gene: MIR30C1 (a.k.a. MIRN30C1)
  Promoter: EF-1a
  Cloning method: Gibson Cloning
Terms and licenses: Academic/Nonprofit Terms; Industry Terms: Not Available to Industry
Depositor comments: Please note that this plasmid is inherently unstable due to a repeating poly A element. We recommend performing a diagnostic digest on multiple colonies upon receipt. The depositors would like to note the presence of several discrepancies between the depositor sequence and physical plasmid sequence. In particular, the sequences upstream and downstream of the puromycin coding region have 10 bp insertions which do not affect the ability to perform puromycin selection. The sequences for those regions within the physical plasmids are as follows: Upstream of Puro: GAATTCGACCGCCTGTCTCAAGGTGCCACC; Downstream of Puro: GCTTTGAGACTACGCGTGAATTCACTCCTC.
How to cite: LSB-hsa-miR-30c-1-3p was a gift from Ron Weiss (Addgene plasmid # 103413 ; http://n2t.net/addgene:103413 ; RRID:Addgene_103413)
