[The description below was written by a language model from this plasmid's Addgene catalogue record and pLannotate feature annotations shown in this document.]
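Description:
LSB-hsa-miR-30c-1-3p is an 11 kb mammalian expression plasmid built on the Low Sensor Backbone (LSB) and designed as a two-colour fluorescent sensor of microRNA activity. It replicates in E. coli from a high-copy ColE1/pUC-type origin and carries both β-lactamase (AmpR) and an aph(3')-Ia kanamycin resistance gene, so it is selected with ampicillin and kanamycin together. A puromycin N-acetyltransferase coding sequence followed by a rabbit β-globin poly(A) signal is also present for selection in mammalian cells. No dedicated promoter for it is annotated in the feature table.

The payload consists of two parallel transcription units. Each is driven by the human EF-1α core promoter with its intron A and terminated by a β-globin 3' region and poly(A) signal. The promoters and coding sequences are flanked by attB4, attB1 and attB2 sites left over from Gateway-style assembly. One unit expresses the red fluorescent protein mKate2, and according to the record its 3' UTR carries a target site for human miR-30c-1-3p. This target is not annotated as a separate feature, but there is an unannotated gap between mKate2/attB2 and the β-globin sequence where it would be expected to lie. The second unit expresses EBFP2 without the target and serves as an internal reference. In transfected cells, miR-30c-1-3p activity represses mKate2 but not EBFP2, so the red-to-blue fluorescence ratio reports miRNA activity independently of plasmid dose.

The depositor notes that the repeated poly(A) elements make the plasmid inherently unstable. The physical plasmid also differs slightly from the deposited sequence, with short insertions flanking the puromycin coding region that do not impair puromycin selection.
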