Features (pLannotate 1.2.2; 28 found; start..end, strand, type, name):
     87..675     -  rep_origin     ori: high-copy-number ColE1/pMB1/pBR322/pUC origin of replication
    846..1706    -  CDS            AmpR: β-lactamase; bla; confers resistance to ampicillin, carbenicillin, and related antibiotics
   1707..1778    -  promoter       AmpR promoter: bla
   1857..2456    +  CDS            PuroR: puromycin N-acetyltransferase; pac from Streptomyces alboniger; confers resistance to puromycin
   2461..2541    +  CDS            HBB (fragment): HBB_PONPY - Experimental evidence at transcript level: Swiss-Prot protein existence level 2. Involved in oxygen transport from the lung to the various peripheral tissues. From Pongo pygmaeus (Bornean orangutan).
   2612..2667    +  polyA_signal   β-globin poly(A) signal: rabbit β-globin polyadenylation signal (Gil and Proudfoot, 1987)
   3646..3666    +  protein_bind   attB4: mutant version of attB; core recombination site for the Gateway® BP reaction BP Clonase™
   3734..3945    +  promoter       EF-1α core promoter: core promoter for human elongation factor EF-1α
   3946..4884    +  intron         EF-1α intron A: intron upstream of the start codon of human EF-1α
   4911..4931    +  protein_bind   attB1: mutant version of attB; core recombination site for the Gateway® BP reaction BP Clonase™
   4951..5646    +  CDS            mKate2: mKate2 is a basic (constitutively fluorescent) red fluorescent protein published in 2009, derived from Entacmaea quadricolor. It is reported to be a rapidly-maturing monomer with moderate acid sensitivity.
   5666..5690    -  protein_bind   attB2: mutant version of attB; recombination site for the Gateway® BP reaction BP Clonase™
   5834..5908    +  CDS            HBB (fragment): HBB_PONPY - Experimental evidence at transcript level: Swiss-Prot protein existence level 2. Involved in oxygen transport from the lung to the various peripheral tissues. From Pongo pygmaeus (Bornean orangutan).
   5979..6034    +  polyA_signal   β-globin poly(A) signal: rabbit β-globin polyadenylation signal (Gil and Proudfoot, 1987)
   6418..6443    +  misc_feature   SA: splice acceptor site
   7115..7135    +  protein_bind   attB4: mutant version of attB; core recombination site for the Gateway® BP reaction BP Clonase™
   7203..7414    +  promoter       EF-1α core promoter: core promoter for human elongation factor EF-1α
   7415..8353    +  intron         EF-1α intron A: intron upstream of the start codon of human EF-1α
   8380..8400    +  protein_bind   attB1: mutant version of attB; core recombination site for the Gateway® BP reaction BP Clonase™
   8411..9127    +  CDS            EBFP2: EBFP2 is a basic (constitutively fluorescent) blue fluorescent protein published in 2007, derived from Aequorea victoria. It is reported to be a rapidly-maturing monomer with moderate acid sensitivity.
   9135..9159    -  protein_bind   attB2: mutant version of attB; recombination site for the Gateway® BP reaction BP Clonase™
   9163..9243    +  CDS            HBB (fragment): HBB_PONPY - Experimental evidence at transcript level: Swiss-Prot protein existence level 2. Involved in oxygen transport from the lung to the various peripheral tissues. From Pongo pygmaeus (Bornean orangutan).
   9314..9369    +  polyA_signal   β-globin poly(A) signal: rabbit β-globin polyadenylation signal (Gil and Proudfoot, 1987)
   9752..9774    -  protein_bind   lac operator (fragment): The lac repressor binds to the lac operator to inhibit transcription in E. coli. This inhibition can be relieved by adding lactose or isopropyl-β-D-thiogalactopyranoside (IPTG). lac repressor encoded by lacI
   9778..9808    -  promoter       lac promoter: promoter for the E. coli lac operon
   9823..9844    -  protein_bind   CAP binding site: CAP binding activates transcription in the presence of cAMP. E. coli catabolite activator protein
   9857..9896    -  CDS            lacI (fragment): lac repressor; lacI; The lac repressor binds to the lac operator to inhibit transcription in E. coli. This inhibition can be relieved by adding lactose or isopropyl-β-D-thiogalactopyranoside (IPTG).
  10069..10878   +  CDS            KanR: aminoglycoside phosphotransferase; aph(3')-Ia; confers resistance to kanamycin in bacteria or G418 (Geneticin®) in eukaryotes
>Addgene plasmid #103413 | LSB-hsa-miR-30c-1-3p | depositor full sequence | sequence record 195875 | Full Sequence
AATTGAGGGGATAACGCAGGAAAGAACATGTGAGCAAAAGGCCAGCAAAAGGCCAGGAACCGTAAAAAGG
CCGCGTTGCTGGCGTTTTTCCATAGGCTCCGCCCCCCTGACGAGCATCACAAAAATCGACGCTCAAGTCA
GAGGTGGCGAAACCCGACAGGACTATAAAGATACCAGGCGTTTCCCCCTGGAAGCTCCCTCGTGCGCTCT
CCTGTTCCGACCCTGCCGCTTACCGGATACCTGTCCGCCTTTCTCCCTTCGGGAAGCGTGGCGCTTTCTC
ATAGCTCACGCTGTAGGTATCTCAGTTCGGTGTAGGTCGTTCGCTCCAAGCTGGGCTGTGTGCACGAACC
CCCCGTTCAGCCCGACCGCTGCGCCTTATCCGGTAACTATCGTCTTGAGTCCAACCCGGTAAGACACGAC
TTATCGCCACTGGCAGCAGCCACTGGTAACAGGATTAGCAGAGCGAGGTATGTAGGCGGTGCTACAGAGT
TCTTGAAGTGGTGGCCTAACTACGGCTACACTAGAAGAACAGTATTTGGTATCTGCGCTCTGCTGAAGCC
AGTTACCTTCGGAAAAAGAGTTGGTAGCTCTTGATCCGGCAAACAAACCACCGCTGGTAGCGGTGGTTTT
TTTGTTTGCAAGCAGCAGATTACGCGCAGAAAAAAAGGATCTCAAGAAGATCCTTTGATCTTTTCTACGG
GGTCTGACGCTCAGTGGAACGAAAACTCACGTTAAGGGATTTTGGTCATGAGATTATCAAAAAGGATCTT
CACCTAGATCCTTTTAAATTAAAAATGAAGTTTTAAATCAATCTAAAGTATATATGAGTAAACTTGGTCT
GACAGTTACCAATGCTTAATCAGTGAGGCACCTATCTCAGCGATCTGTCTATTTCGTTCATCCATAGTTG
CCTGACTCCCCGTCGTGTAGATAACTACGATACGGGAGGGCTTACCATCTGGCCCCAGTGCTGCAATGAT
ACCGCGAGAACCACGCTCACCGGCTCCAGATTTATCAGCAATAAACCAGCCAGCCGGAAGGGCCGAGCGC
AGAAGTGGTCCTGCAACTTTATCCGCCTCCATCCAGTCTATTAATTGTTGCCGGGAAGCTAGAGTAAGTA
GTTCGCCAGTTAATAGTTTGCGCAACGTTGTTGCCATTGCTACAGGCATCGTGGTGTCACGCTCGTCGTT
TGGTATGGCTTCATTCAGCTCCGGTTCCCAACGATCAAGGCGAGTTACATGATCCCCCATGTTGTGCAAA
AAAGCGGTTAGCTCCTTCGGTCCTCCGATCGTTGTCAGAAGTAAGTTGGCCGCAGTGTTATCACTCATGG
TTATGGCAGCACTGCATAATTCTCTTACTGTCATGCCATCCGTAAGATGCTTTTCTGTGACTGGTGAGTA
CTCAACCAAGTCATTCTGAGAATAGTGTATGCGGCGACCGAGTTGCTCTTGCCCGGCGTCAATACGGGAT
AATACCGCGCCACATAGCAGAACTTTAAAAGTGCTCATCATTGGAAAACGTTCTTCGGGGCGAAAACTCT
CAAGGATCTTACCGCTGTTGAGATCCAGTTCGATGTAACCCACTCGTGCACCCAACTGATCTTCAGCATC
TTTTACTTTCACCAGCGTTTCTGGGTGAGCAAAAACAGGAAGGCAAAATGCCGCAAAAAAGGGAATAAGG
GCGACACGGAAATGTTGAATACTCATACTCTTCCTTTTTCAATATTATTGAAGCATTTATCAGGGTTATT
GTCTCATGAGCGGATACATATTTGAATGTAGCTCCGAATTTCTCGAGGGCTTGTCGACGACGGCGGTCTC
CGTCGTCAGGATCATGAATTCGACCCGCCTGCCACCATGACCGAGTACAAGCCCACGGTGCGCCTCGCCA
CCCGCGACGACGTCCCCCGGGCCGTACGCACCCTCGCCGCCGCGTTCGCCGACTACCCCGCCACGCGCCA
CACCGTCGACCCGGACCGCCACATCGAGCGGGTCACCGAGCTGCAAGAACTCTTCCTCACGCGCGTCGGG
CTCGACATCGGCAAGGTGTGGGTCGCGGACGACGGCGCCGCGGTGGCGGTCTGGACCACGCCGGAGAGCG
TCGAAGCGGGGGCGGTGTTCGCCGAGATCGGCCCGCGCATGGCCGAGTTGAGCGGTTCCCGGCTGGCCGC
GCAGCAACAGATGGAAGGCCTCCTGGCGCCGCACCGGCCCAAGGAGCCCGCGTGGTTCCTGGCCACCGTC
GGCGTCTCGCCCGACCACCAGGGCAAGGGTCTGGGCAGCGCCGTCGTGCTCCCCGGAGTGGAGGCGGCCG
AGCGCGCCGGGGTGCCCGCCTTCCTGGAGACATCCGCGCCCCGCAACCTCCCCTTCTACGAGCGGCTCGG
CTTCACCGTCACCGCCGACGTCGAGGTGCCCGAAGGACCGCGCACCTGGTGCATGACCCGCAAGCCCGGT
GCCTGATACGCGTGAATTCACTCCTCAGGTGCAGGCTGCCTATCAGAAGGTGGTGGCTGGTGTGGCCAAT
GCCCTGGCTCACAAATACCACTGAGATCTTTTTCCCTCTGCCAAAAATTATGGGGACATCATGAAGCCCC
TTGAGCATCTGACTTCTGGCTAATAAAGGAAATTTATTTTCATTGCAATAGTGTGTTGGAATTTTTTGTG
TCTCTCACTCGGAAGGACATATGGGAGGGCAAATCATTTAAAACATCAGAATGAGTATTTGGTTTAGAGT
TTGGCAACATATGCCCATATGCTGGCTGCCATGAACAAAGGTTGGCTATAAAGAGGTCATCAGTATATGA
AACAGCCCCCTGCTGTCCATTCCTTATTCCATAGAAAAGCCTTGACTTGAGGTTAGATTTTTTTTATATT
TTGTTTTGTGTTATTTTTTTCTTTAACATCCCTAAAATTTTCCTTACATGTTTTACTAGCCAGATTTTTC
CTCCTCTCCTGACTACTCCCAGTCATAGCTGTCCCTCTTCTCTTATGGAGATCCCTCGACCTGCAGCCCA
AGCTTGAATTCTCTAGAATTACCCTGTTATCCCTATGCTTGGTTTACCGAGCTCTTATTGGTTTTCAAAC
TTCATTGACTGTGCCCAACGCGCCTGGGAGCTCACGGGGACAGCCCCCCCCCAAAGCCCCCAGGGATGTA
ATTACGTCCCTCCCCCGCTAGGGGGCAGCAGCGAGCCGCCCGGGGCTCCGCTCCGGTCCGGCGCTCCCCC
CGCATCCCCGAGCCGGCAGCGTGCGGGGACAGCCCGGGCACGGGGAAGGTGGCACGGGATCGCTTTCCTC
TGAACGCTTCTCGCTGCTCTTTGAGCCTGCAGACACCTGGGGGGATACGGGGAAAAAGCTAGGCTGAAAG
ACCGGTTCTTAGAATGACACGCGCCTGGGAGCTCACGGGGACAGCCCCCCCCCAAAGCCCCCAGGGATGT
AATTACGTCCCTCCCCCGCTAGGGGGCAGCAGCGAGCCGCCCGGGGCTCCGCTCCGGTCCGGCGCTCCCC
CCGCATCCCCGAGCCGGCAGCGTGCGGGGACAGCCCGGGCACGGGGAAGGTGGCACGGGATCGCTTTCCT
CTGAACGCTTCTCGCTGCTCTTTGAGCCTGCAGACACCTGGGGGGATACGGGGAAAAAGCTAACTTCTGA
GACGACAACTTTGTATAGAAAAGTTGGCTCCGAATTCGCCCTTGACAGCAGAGATCCAGTTTGGTTAATT
AATTGGCTCCGGTGCCCGTCAGTGGGCAGAGCGCACATCGCCCACAGTCCCCGAGAAGTTGTGGGGAGGG
GTCGGCAATTGAACCGGTGCCTAGAGAAGGTGGCGCGGGGTAAACTGGGAAAGTGATGTCGTGTACTGGC
TCCGCCTTTTTCCCGAGGGTGGGGGAGAACCGTATATAAGTGCAGTAGTCGCCGTGAACGTTCTTTTTCG
CAACGGGTTTGCCGCCAGAACACAGGTAAGTGCCGTGTGTGGTTCCCGCGGGCCTGGCCTCTTTACGGGT
TATGGCCCTTGCGTGCCTTGAATTACTTCCACCTGGCTGCAGTACGTGATTCTTGATCCCGAGCTTCGGG
TTGGAAGTGGGTGGGAGAGTTCGAGGCCTTGCGCTTAAGGAGCCCCTTCGCCTCGTGCTTGAGTTGAGGC
CTGGCCTGGGCGCTGGGGCCGCCGCGTGCGAATCTGGTGGCACCTTCGCGCCTGTCTCGCTGCTTTCGAT
AAGTCTCTAGCCATTTAAAATTTTTGATGACCTGCTGCGACGCTTTTTTTCTGGCAAGATAGTCTTGTAA
ATGCGGGCCAAGATCTGCACACTGGTATTTCGGTTTTTGGGGCCGCGGGCGGCGACGGGGCCCGTGCGTC
CCAGCGCACATGTTCGGCGAGGCGGGGCCTGCGAGCGCGGCCACCGAGAATCGGACGGGGGTAGTCTCAA
GCTGGCCGGCCTGCTCTGGTGCCTGGCCTCGCGCCGCCGTGTATCGCCCCGCCCTGGGCGGCAAGGCTGG
CCCGGTCGGCACCAGTTGCGTGAGCGGAAAGATGGCCGCTTCCCGGCCCTGCTGCAGGGAGCTCAAAATG
GAGGACGCGGCGCTCGGGAGAGCGGGCGGGTGAGTCACCCACACAAAGGAAAAGGGCCTTTCCGTCCTCA
GCCGTCGCTTCATGTGACTCCACGGAGTACCGGGCGCCGTCCAGGCACCTCGATTAGTTCTCGAGCTTTT
GGAGTACGTCGTCTTTAGGTTGGGGGGAGGGGTTTTATGCGATGGAGTTTCCCCACACTGAGTGGGTGGA
GACTGAAGTTAGGCCAGCTTGGCACTTGATGTAATTCTCCTTGGAATTTGCCCTTTTTGAGTTTGGATCT
TGGTTCATTCTCAAGCCTCAGACAGTGGTTCAAAGTTTTTTTCTTCCATTTCAGGTGTCGTGAGAAGGGC
GAATTCGACCCAAGTTTGTACAAAAAAGCAGGCTGGATCCAGGTGCCACCATGGTGAGCGAGCTGATTAA
GGAGAACATGCACATGAAGCTGTACATGGAGGGCACCGTGAACAACCACCACTTCAAGTGCACATCCGAG
GGCGAAGGCAAGCCCTACGAGGGCACCCAGACCATGAGAATCAAGGCGGTCGAGGGCGGCCCTCTCCCCT
TCGCCTTCGACATCCTGGCTACCAGCTTCATGTACGGCAGCAAAACCTTCATCAACCACACCCAGGGCAT
CCCCGACTTCTTTAAGCAGTCCTTCCCCGAGGGCTTCACATGGGAGAGAGTCACCACATACGAAGATGGG
GGCGTGCTGACCGCTACCCAGGACACCAGCCTCCAGGACGGCTGCCTCATCTACAACGTCAAGATCAGAG
GGGTGAACTTCCCATCCAACGGCCCTGTGATGCAGAAGAAAACACTCGGCTGGGAGGCCTCCACCGAGAC
ACTGTACCCCGCTGACGGCGGCCTGGAAGGCAGAGCCGACATGGCCCTGAAGCTCGTGGGCGGGGGCCAC
CTGATCTGCAACCTTAAGACCACATACAGATCCAAGAAACCCGCTAAGAACCTCAAGATGCCCGGCGTCT
ACTATGTGGACAGGAGACTGGAAAGAATCAAGGAGGCCGACAAAGAGACATACGTCGAGCAGCACGAGGT
GGCTGTGGCCAGATACTGCGACCTCCCTAGCAAACTGGGGCACAAACTTAATTGAGAATTCTACCACCCA
GCTTTCTTGTACAAAGTGGTACGTCTCAAGACCAGAGGTCTCTGCTTTACTTTCCGGAGTAAACAACCCT
CTCCCAGGGAGTAAACAACCCTCTCCCAGGGAGTAAACAACCCTCTCCCAGGGAGTAAACAACCCTCTCC
CAGCAACCAGAAGAGACCTGTGCTTCACTCCTCAGGTGCAGGCTGCCTATCAGAAGGTGGTGGCTGGTGT
GGCCAATGCCCTGGCTCACAAATACCACTGAGATCTTTTTCCCTCTGCCAAAAATTATGGGGACATCATG
AAGCCCCTTGAGCATCTGACTTCTGGCTAATAAAGGAAATTTATTTTCATTGCAATAGTGTGTTGGAATT
TTTTGTGTCTCTCACTCGGAAGGACATATGGGAGGGCAAATCATTTAAAACATCAGAATGAGTATTTGGT
TTAGAGTTTGGCAACATATGCCCATATGCTGGCTGCCATGAACAAAGGTTGGCTATAAAGAGGTCATCAG
TATATGAAACAGCCCCCTGCTGTCCATTCCTTATTCCATAGAAAAGCCTTGACTTGAGGTTAGATTTTTT
TTATATTTTGTTTTGTGTTATTTTTTTCTTTAACATCCCTAAAATTTTCCTTACATGTTTTACTAGCCAG
ATTTTTCCTCCTCTCCTGACTACTCCCAGTCATAGCTGTCCCTCTTCTCTTATGGAGATCCCGAGCGGTG
CGTTTTTATGCTTGTAGTATTGTATAATGTTTTTAAGATCCAAGCTTCTGACCTCTTCTCTTCCTCCCAC
AGGGCCTCGAGACAATTGCATCGATGGTACCAGTGAAAGTCTGCAATGAATTCGAGTTGGCGCGCCTGTC
ATTCTAAATCTCTCTTTCAGCCTAAAGCTTTTTCCCCGTATCCCCCCAGGTGTCTGCAGGCTCAAAGAGC
AGCGAGAAGCGTTCAGAGGAAAGCGATCCCGTGCCACCTTCCCCGTGCCCGGGCTGTCCCCGCACGCTGC
CGGCTCGGGGATGCGGGGGGAGCGCCGGACCGGAGCGGAGCCCCGGGCGGCTCGCTGCTGCCCCCTAGCG
GGGGAGGGACGTAATTACATCCCTGGGGGCTTTGGGAGGGGGCTGTCCCCGTGAGCTCCCAGGCGCGCCT
GTCATTCTAAATCTCTCTTTCAGCCTAAAGCTTTTTCCCCGTATCCCCCCAGGTGTCTGCAGGCTCAAAG
AGCAGCGAGAAGCGTTCAGAGGAAAGCGATCCCGTGCCACCTTCCCCGTGCCCGGGCTGTCCCCGCACGC
TGCCGGCTCGGGGATGCGGGGGGAGCGCCGGACCGGAGCGGAGCCCCGGGCGGCTCGCTGCTGCCCCCTA
GCGGGGGAGGGACGTAATTACATCCCTGGGGGCTTTGGGGGGGGGCTGTCCCCGTGAGCTCCCAGGCGCG
CCAACTCGGTACCGTATCGATGTCGACGTTAACGCTAGTGATATCAACTTTGTATAGAAAAGTTGGCTCC
GAATTCGCCCTTGACAGCAGAGATCCAGTTTGGTTAATTAATTGGCTCCGGTGCCCGTCAGTGGGCAGAG
CGCACATCGCCCACAGTCCCCGAGAAGTTGTGGGGAGGGGTCGGCAATTGAACCGGTGCCTAGAGAAGGT
GGCGCGGGGTAAACTGGGAAAGTGATGTCGTGTACTGGCTCCGCCTTTTTCCCGAGGGTGGGGGAGAACC
GTATATAAGTGCAGTAGTCGCCGTGAACGTTCTTTTTCGCAACGGGTTTGCCGCCAGAACACAGGTAAGT
GCCGTGTGTGGTTCCCGCGGGCCTGGCCTCTTTACGGGTTATGGCCCTTGCGTGCCTTGAATTACTTCCA
CCTGGCTGCAGTACGTGATTCTTGATCCCGAGCTTCGGGTTGGAAGTGGGTGGGAGAGTTCGAGGCCTTG
CGCTTAAGGAGCCCCTTCGCCTCGTGCTTGAGTTGAGGCCTGGCCTGGGCGCTGGGGCCGCCGCGTGCGA
ATCTGGTGGCACCTTCGCGCCTGTCTCGCTGCTTTCGATAAGTCTCTAGCCATTTAAAATTTTTGATGAC
CTGCTGCGACGCTTTTTTTCTGGCAAGATAGTCTTGTAAATGCGGGCCAAGATCTGCACACTGGTATTTC
GGTTTTTGGGGCCGCGGGCGGCGACGGGGCCCGTGCGTCCCAGCGCACATGTTCGGCGAGGCGGGGCCTG
CGAGCGCGGCCACCGAGAATCGGACGGGGGTAGTCTCAAGCTGGCCGGCCTGCTCTGGTGCCTGGCCTCG
CGCCGCCGTGTATCGCCCCGCCCTGGGCGGCAAGGCTGGCCCGGTCGGCACCAGTTGCGTGAGCGGAAAG
ATGGCCGCTTCCCGGCCCTGCTGCAGGGAGCTCAAAATGGAGGACGCGGCGCTCGGGAGAGCGGGCGGGT
GAGTCACCCACACAAAGGAAAAGGGCCTTTCCGTCCTCAGCCGTCGCTTCATGTGACTCCACGGAGTACC
GGGCGCCGTCCAGGCACCTCGATTAGTTCTCGAGCTTTTGGAGTACGTCGTCTTTAGGTTGGGGGGAGGG
GTTTTATGCGATGGAGTTTCCCCACACTGAGTGGGTGGAGACTGAAGTTAGGCCAGCTTGGCACTTGATG
TAATTCTCCTTGGAATTTGCCCTTTTTGAGTTTGGATCTTGGTTCATTCTCAAGCCTCAGACAGTGGTTC
AAAGTTTTTTTCTTCCATTTCAGGTGTCGTGAGAAGGGCGAATTCGACCCAAGTTTGTACAAAAAAGCAG
GCTCGCCACCATGGTGAGCAAGGGCGAGGAGCTGTTCACCGGGGTGGTGCCCATCCTGGTCGAGCTGGAC
GGCGACGTAAACGGCCACAAGTTCAGCGTGAGGGGCGAGGGCGAGGGCGATGCCACCAACGGCAAGCTGA
CCCTGAAGTTCATCTGCACCACCGGCAAGCTGCCCGTGCCCTGGCCCACCCTCGTGACCACCCTGAGCCA
CGGCGTGCAGTGCTTCGCCCGCTACCCCGACCACATGAAGCAGCACGACTTCTTCAAGTCCGCCATGCCC
GAAGGCTACGTCCAGGAGCGCACCATCTTCTTCAAGGACGACGGCACCTACAAGACCCGCGCCGAGGTGA
AGTTCGAGGGCGACACCCTAGTGAACCGCATCGAGCTGAAGGGCGTCGACTTCAAGGAGGACGGCAACAT
CCTGGGGCACAAGCTGGAGTACAACTTCAACAGCCACAACATCTATATCATGGCCGTCAAGCAGAAGAAC
GGCATCAAGGTGAACTTCAAGATCCGCCACAACGTGGAGGACGGCAGCGTGCAGCTCGCCGACCACTACC
AGCAGAACACCCCCATCGGCGACGGCCCCGTGCTGCTGCCCGACAGCCACTACCTGAGCACCCAGTCCGT
GCTGAGCAAAGACCCCAACGAGAAGCGCGATCACATGGTCCTGCTGGAGTTCCGCACCGCCGCCGGGATC
ACTCTCGGCATGGACGAGCTGTACAAGTAATACCACCCAGCTTTCTTGTACAAAGTGGTACGCGTGAATT
CACTCCTCAGGTGCAGGCTGCCTATCAGAAGGTGGTGGCTGGTGTGGCCAATGCCCTGGCTCACAAATAC
CACTGAGATCTTTTTCCCTCTGCCAAAAATTATGGGGACATCATGAAGCCCCTTGAGCATCTGACTTCTG
GCTAATAAAGGAAATTTATTTTCATTGCAATAGTGTGTTGGAATTTTTTGTGTCTCTCACTCGGAAGGAC
ATATGGGAGGGCAAATCATTTAAAACATCAGAATGAGTATTTGGTTTAGAGTTTGGCAACATATGCCCAT
ATGCTGGCTGCCATGAACAAAGGTTGGCTATAAAGAGGTCATCAGTATATGAAACAGCCCCCTGCTGTCC
ATTCCTTATTCCATAGAAAAGCCTTGACTTGAGGTTAGATTTTTTTTATATTTTGTTTTGTGTTATTTTT
TTCTTTAACATCCCTAAAATTTTCCTTACATGTTTTACTAGCCAGATTTTTCCTCCTCTCCTGACTACTC
CCAGTCATAGCTGTCCCTCTTCTCTTATGGAGATCCCTCGACCTGCAGCCCAAGCTTGGCGTAATCATGG
TCATAGCTGTTTCCTGTGTGAAATTGTTATCCGCTCACAATTCCACACAACATACGAGCCGGAAGCATAA
AGTGTAAAGCCTGGGGTGCCTAATGAGTGAGCTAACTCACATTAATTGCGTTGCGCTCACTGCCCGCTTT
CCAGTCGGGAAACCTGTCGTGCCAGCGGATCGACAGTACTAAGCTTGGTCTAATACCCAATCTCTCGTCT
TATCCAGATGTTTTATACGCCTCTGGCCCGTGTCTCAAAATCTCTGATGTTACATTGCACAAGATAAAAT
AATATCATCATGAACAATAAAACTGTCTGCTTACATAAACAGTAATACAAGGGGTGTTATGAGCCATATT
CAACGGGAAACGTCGAGGCCGCGATTAAATTCCAACATGGATGCTGATTTATATGGGTATAAATGGGCTC
GCGATAATGTCGGGCAATCAGGTGCGACAATCTATCGCTTGTATGGGAAGCCCGATGCGCCAGAGTTGTT
TCTGAAACATGGCAAAGGTAGCGTTGCCAATGATGTTACAGATGAGATGGTCAGACTAAACTGGCTGACG
GAATTTATGCCTCTTCCGACCATCAAGCATTTTATCCGTACTCCTGATGATGCATGGTTACTCACCACTG
CGATCCCCGGAAAAACAGCATTCCAGGTATTAGAAGAATATCCTGATTCAGGTGAAAATATTGTTGATGC
GCTGGCAGTGTTCCTGCGCCGGTTGCATTCGATTCCTGTTTGTAATTGTCCTTTTAACAGCGATCGCGTA
TTTCGTCTCGCTCAGGCGCAATCACGAATGAATAACGGTTTGGTTGATGCGAGTGATTTTGATGACGAGC
GTAATGGCTGGCCTGTTGAACAAGTCTGGAAAGAAATGCATAAACTTTTGCCATTCTCACCGGATTCAGT
CGTCACTCATGGTGATTTCTCACTTGATAACCTTATTTTTGACGAGGGGAAATTAATAGGTTGTATTGAT
GTTGGACGAGTCGGAATCGCAGACCGATACCAGGATCTTGCCATCCTATGGAACTGCCTCGGTGAGTTTT
CTCCTTCATTACAGAAACGGCTTTTTCAAAAATATGGTATTGATAATCCTGATATGAATAAATTGCAGTT
TCATTTGATGCTCGATGAGTTTTTCTAATCAGAATTGGTTAATTGGTTGTAACACTGGCAGAGCATTACG
CTGACTTGACGGGACGGCGCAAGCTCATGACCAAAATCCCTTAACGTGAGTTACGCGTCGTTCCACTGAG
CGTCAGAGGTATCACTAGTATTACAGAGGTAAGTTATAACAGTCGCCTAACCC
