>Addgene plasmid #103413 | LSB-hsa-miR-30c-1-3p | depositor partial sequence | sequence record 195876 | hsa-miR-30c-1-3p target
GGAGTAAACAACCCTCTCCCAG
