>Addgene plasmid #103413 | LSB-hsa-miR-30c-1-3p | addgene partial sequence | sequence record 240241 | mKate2-F 5'-ACCCGCTAAGAACCTCAAGA-3'
TGTGGCCAGATACTGCGACCTCCCTAGCAAACTGGGGCACAAACTTAATTGAGAATTCTACCACCCAGCT
TTCTTGTACAAAGTGGTACGTCTCAAGACCAGAGGTCTCTGCTTTACTTTCCGGAGTAAACAACCCTCTC
CCAGGGAGTAAACAACCCTCTCCCAGGGAGTAAACAACCCTCTCCCAGGGAGTAAACAACCCTCTCCCAG
CAACCAGAAGAGACCTGTGCTTCACTCCTCAGGTGCAGGCTGCCTATCAGAAGGTGGTGGCTGGTGTGGC
CAATGCCCTGGCTCACAAATACCACTGAGATCTTTTTCCCTCTGCCAAAAATTATGGGGACATCATGAAG
CCCCTTGAGCATCTGACTTCTGGCTAATAAAGGAAATTTATTTTCATTGCAATAGTGTGTTGGAATTTTT
TGTGTCTCTCACTCGGAAGGACATATGGGAGGGCAAATCATTTAAAACATCAGAATGAGTATTTGGTTTA
GAGTTTGGCAACATATGCCCATATGCTGGCTGCCATGAACAAAGGTTGGCTATAAAGAGGTCATCAGTAT
ATGAAACAGCCCCCTGCTGTCCATTCCTTATTCCATAGAAAAGCCTTGACTTGAGGTTAGATTTTTTTTA
TATTTTGTTTTGTGTTATTTTTTTCTTTAACATCCCTAAAATTTTCCTTACATGTTTTACTAGCCAGATT
TTTCCTCCTCTCCTGACTACTCCCAGTCATAGCTGTCCCTCTTCTCTTATGGAGATCCCGAGCGGTGCGT
TTTTATGCTTGTAGTATTGTATAATGTTTTTAAGATCCAAGCTTCTGACCTCTTCTCTTCCTCCCAC
